Addgene plasmid #225353: aTY178_pUAS_Dkk1-IRES-tagBFP2_WPRE
Purpose: Lentiviral vector for DKK1 and BFP expression
Depositing lab: Wendell Lim. Depositing organization: University of California, San Francisco (UCSF). Publication: Synthetic organizer cells guide development via spatial and biochemical instructions. Yamada T, Trentesaux C, Brunger JM, Xiao Y, Stevens AJ, Martyn I, Kasparek P, Shroff NP, Aguilar A, Bruneau BG, Boffelli D, Klein OD, Lim WA. Cell. 2024 Dec 11:S0092-8674(24)01323-0. doi: 10.1016/j.cell.2024.11.017. PubMed 39706189.
Backbone
  Vector backbone: pHR
  Vector type: Mammalian Expression, Lentiviral
Growth in bacteria
  Bacterial resistance: Kanamycin, 50 μg/mL
  Growth temperature: 37°C
  Growth strain: NEB Stable
  Copy number: High Copy
Gene/Insert
  Gene/Insert name: Dkk1
  Species: M. musculus (mouse)
  Entrez Gene: Dkk1 (a.k.a. mdkk-1)
Resource information
  A portion of this plasmid was derived from a plasmid made by: pHR backbone Addgene plasmid 60906 (Lentiviral backbone pAN2424 - Gift from Andrew Ng from El Samad Lab UCSF – pHR backbone)
Terms and licenses: Academic/Nonprofit Terms; Industry Terms: Not Available to Industry
How to cite: aTY178_pUAS_Dkk1-IRES-tagBFP2_WPRE was a gift from Wendell Lim (Addgene plasmid # 225353 ; http://n2t.net/addgene:225353 ; RRID:Addgene_225353)
