[The description below was written by a language model from this plasmid's Addgene catalogue record and pLannotate feature annotations shown in this document.]
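Description:
aTY178_pUAS_Dkk1-IRES-tagBFP2_WPRE is a lentiviral transfer plasmid built on the pHR backbone for expressing mouse Dkk1 together with a blue fluorescent reporter in mammalian cells. It is propagated in E. coli through a high-copy ColE1/pUC-type origin and selected with kanamycin (KanR, aph(3')-Ia). The backbone also carries remnants typical of older pHR-family vectors, including fragments of TcR, rop and bom, and an SV40 promoter–gpt cassette with SV40 small t intron and poly(A) sequences. These lie outside the viral genome.

The packaged region runs from a full-length HIV-1 LTR (annotated as a 3' LTR but positioned as the 5' LTR) through the Ψ packaging signal with a partial gag sequence, the Rev response element and the cPPT/CTS. It ends in a ΔU3 self-inactivating 3' LTR, which leaves the integrated provirus without LTR promoter activity. Between these elements sits a bicistronic cassette. The Dkk1 coding sequence, encoding a secreted antagonist of canonical Wnt signalling that acts on LRP5/6, is followed by an EMCV IRES and TagBFP (tagBFP2 according to the name). Blue fluorescence therefore marks cells transcribing the Dkk1 message. A WPRE downstream enhances transcript stability and expression.

The plasmid name indicates a UAS-type promoter driving the cassette. This would make expression dependent on a matching Gal4-based transcriptional activator supplied separately, but the feature table does not annotate any promoter upstream of Dkk1, so its exact composition is not documented here. The associated publication concerns synthetic organizer cells that deliver spatial and biochemical cues to developing tissues. This fits use of the vector to engineer cells that produce DKK1 as a Wnt-inhibiting signal.
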