Features (pLannotate 1.2.2; 31 found; start..end, strand, type, name):
     16..39      -  misc_feature   MCS (fragment): pBluescript multiple cloning site
    243..1058    +  CDS            Dkk1: DKK1_MOUSE - Experimental evidence at protein level: Swiss-Prot protein existence level 1. Antagonizes canonical Wnt signaling by inhibiting LRP5/6 interaction with Wnt and by forming a ternary complex with the transmembrane protein KREMEN that promotes internalization of LRP5/6 (PubMed:18524778). Inhibits the pro-apoptotic function of KREMEN1 in a Wnt-independent manner, and has anti-apoptotic activity (PubMed:26206087). Plays a role in limb development; attenuates Wnt signaling in the developing limb to allow normal limb patterning (PubMed:18505822). From Mus musculus (Mouse).
   1197..1659    +  misc_feature   IRES: internal ribosome entry site (IRES) of the encephalomyocarditis virus (EMCV)
   1689..2387    +  CDS            TagBFP: monomeric blue fluorescent protein mammalian codon-optimized
   2402..2990    +  misc_feature   WPRE: woodchuck hepatitis virus posttranscriptional regulatory element
   3012..3032    +  misc_feature   MCS (fragment): pBluescript multiple cloning site
   3049..3117    +  CDS            nef (fragment): NEF_HV1Z2 - Experimental evidence at protein level: Swiss-Prot protein existence level 1. Extracellular Nef protein targets CD4(+) T-lymphocytes for apoptosis by interacting with CXCR4 surface receptors. From Human immunodeficiency virus type 1 group M subtype D (isolate Z2/CDC-Z34) (HIV-1).
   3119..3352    +  LTR            3' LTR (ΔU3): self-inactivating 3' long terminal repeat (LTR) from HIV-1
   3377..3395    -  promoter       SP6 promoter: promoter for bacteriophage SP6 RNA polymerase
   3623..3902    +  CDS            TcR (fragment): tetracycline efflux protein; tet; confers resistance to tetracycline
   3903..3951    -  misc_feature   bom (fragment): basis of mobility region from pBR322
   4053..4088    -  CDS            rop (fragment): Rop protein, which maintains plasmids at low copy number; rop
   4294..4882    -  rep_origin     ori: high-copy-number ColE1/pMB1/pBR322/pUC origin of replication
   5107..5922    +  CDS            KanR: aminoglycoside phosphotransferase; aph(3')-Ia; confers resistance to kanamycin in bacteria or G418 (Geneticin®) in eukaryotes
   5991..6124    +  rep_origin     RSF ori (fragment): Plasmids containing the RSF 1030 origin of replication can be propagated in E. coli cells that contain additional plasmids with compatible origins.
   6126..6182    +  CDS            lacI (fragment): lac repressor; lacI; The lac repressor binds to the lac operator to inhibit transcription in E. coli. This inhibition can be relieved by adding lactose or isopropyl-β-D-thiogalactopyranoside (IPTG).
   6189..6518    +  promoter       SV40 promoter: SV40 enhancer and early promoter
   6718..6837    +  CDS            gpt (fragment): XGPT_ECOLI - Also known as gpp, gxu. Experimental evidence at protein level: Swiss-Prot protein existence level 1. Purine salvage pathway enzyme that catalyzes the transfer of the ribosyl-5-phosphate group from 5-phospho-alpha-D-ribose 1- diphosphate (PRPP) to the N9 position of the 6-oxopurines guanine and xanthine to form the corresponding ribonucleotides GMP (guanosine 5'- monophosphate) and XMP (xanthosine 5'-monophosphate), with the release of PPi. To a lesser extent, also acts on hypoxanthine (PubMed:9100006, PubMed:3886014). Does not ribophosphorylate adenine (PubMed:3886014). From Esch
   6837..7172    +  CDS            gpt (fragment): XGPT_ECOLI - Also known as gpp, gxu. Experimental evidence at protein level: Swiss-Prot protein existence level 1. Purine salvage pathway enzyme that catalyzes the transfer of the ribosyl-5-phosphate group from 5-phospho-alpha-D-ribose 1- diphosphate (PRPP) to the N9 position of the 6-oxopurines guanine and xanthine to form the corresponding ribonucleotides GMP (guanosine 5'- monophosphate) and XMP (xanthosine 5'-monophosphate), with the release of PPi. To a lesser extent, also acts on hypoxanthine (PubMed:9100006, PubMed:3886014). Does not ribophosphorylate adenine (PubMed:3886014). From Esch
   7267..7572    +  CDS            frsA (fragment): FRSA_ECOLI - Also known as yafA. Experimental evidence at protein level: Swiss-Prot protein existence level 1. Catalyzes the hydrolysis of esters (PubMed:15808744). Displays esterase activity toward pNP-butyrate (PubMed:15808744). May stimulate mixed-acid fermentation by acting as a fermentation/respiration switch that down-regulates respiration and up- regulates fermentation rates (PubMed:15169777). From Escherichia coli (strain K12).
   7576..7650    +  CDS            small t antigen (fragment): SV40 (simian virus 40) small t antigen
   7652..7717    +  intron         small t intron: SV40 (simian virus 40) small t antigen intron
   7847..7867    +  CDS            SV40 NLS: nuclear localization signal of SV40 (simian virus 40) large T antigen
   8186..8269    +  CDS            large T antigen (fragment): large T antigen from SV40 (simian virus 40)
   8292..8426    +  polyA_signal   SV40 poly(A) signal: SV40 polyadenylation signal
   8594..9227    +  LTR            3' LTR: 3' long terminal repeat (LTR) from HIV-1
   9274..9399    +  misc_feature   HIV-1 Ψ: packaging signal of human immunodeficiency virus type 1
   9383..9721    +  CDS            HIV-1 gag (fragment): gag protein from human immunodeficiency virus 1; gag
   9896..10129   +  misc_feature   RRE: The Rev response element (RRE) of HIV-1 allows for Rev-dependent mRNA export from the nucleus to the cytoplasm.
  10506..10606   +  CDS            Rev (fragment): human immunodeficiency virus 1 (HIV-1) Rev protein; rev; enhances nuclear export of unspliced and incompletely spliced viral mRNAs
  10643..10760   +  misc_feature   cPPT/CTS: central polypurine tract and central termination sequence of HIV-1
>Addgene plasmid #225353 | aTY178_pUAS_Dkk1-IRES-tagBFP2_WPRE | addgene full sequence | sequence record 457696 | Addgene NGS Result
CTGATGAGACGAACGATCGATAAGCTTGATATCGAATTCGGAGCACTGTCCTCCGAACGTCGGAGCACTG
TCCTCCGAACGTCGGAGCACTGTCCTCCGAACGTCGGAGCACTGTCCTCCGAACGGAGCATGTCCTCCGA
ACGTCGGAGCACTGTCCTCCGAACGACTAGTCTAGAGGGTATATAATGGGGGCCACTAGTCTACTACCAG
AGCTCATCGCTAGCGCTACCGGATCGCCACCTATGATGGTTGTGTGTGCAGCGGCAGCTGTCCGGTTCTT
GGCCGTGTTTACAATGATGGCTCTCTGCAGCCTCCCTCTGCTAGGAGCCAGTGCCACCTTGAACTCAGTT
CTCATCAATTCCAACGCGATCAAGAACCTGCCCCCACCGCTGGGTGGTGCTGGGGGGCAGCCGGGCTCTG
CTGTCAGTGTGGCGCCGGGAGTTCTCTATGAGGGCGGGAACAAGTACCAGACTCTTGACAACTACCAGCC
CTACCCTTGCGCTGAAGATGAGGAGTGCGGCTCTGACGAGTACTGCTCCAGCCCCAGCCGCGGGGCAGCC
GGCGTCGGAGGTGTACAGATCTGTCTGGCTTGCCGAAAGCGCAGGAAGCGCTGCATGAGGCACGCTATGT
GCTGCCCCGGGAACTACTGCAAAAATGGAATATGCATGCCCTCTGACCACAGCCATTTTCCTCGAGGGGA
AATTGAGGAAAGCATCATTGAAAACCTTGGTAATGACCACAACGCCGCCGCGGGGGATGGATATCCCAGA
AGAACCACACTGACTTCAAAAATATATCACACCAAAGGACAAGAAGGCTCCGTCTGCCTCCGATCATCAG
ACTGTGCCGCAGGGCTGTGTTGTGCAAGACACTTCTGGTCCAAGATCTGTAAACCTGTCCTTAAAGAAGG
TCAGGTGTGCACCAAGCACAAACGGAAAGGCTCCCACGGGCTGGAGATATTCCAGCGCTGTTACTGCGGG
GAAGGCCTGGCTTGCAGGATACAGAAAGATCACCATCAAGCCAGCAATTCTTCTAGGCTCCACACCTGCC
AGAGACACGGTTCTTAAGATCCTTGACTTGCGGCCCCCCTCTCCCTCCCCCCCCCCTAACGTTACTGGCC
GAAGCCGCTTGGAATAAGGCCGGTGTGCGTTTGTCTATATGTTATTTTCCACCATATTGCCGTCTTTTGG
CAATGTGAGGGCCCGGAAACCTGGCCCTGTCTTCTTGACGAGCATTCCTAGGGGTCTTTCCCCTCTCGCC
AAAGGAATGCAAGGTCTGTTGAATGTCGTGAAGGAAGCAGTTCCTCTGGAAGCTTCTTGAAGACAAACAA
CGTCTGTAGCGACCCTTTGCAGGCAGCGGAACCCCCCACCTGGCGACAGGTGCCTCTGCGGCCAAAAGCC
ACGTGTATAAGATACACCTGCAAAGGCGGCACAACCCCAGTGCCACGTTGTGAGTTGGATAGTTGTGGAA
AGAGTCAAATGGCTCTCCTCAAGCGTATTCAACAAGGGGCTGAAGGATGCCCAGAAGGTACCCCATTGTA
TGGGATCTGATCTGGGGCCTCGGTGCACATGCTTTACATGTGTTTAGTCGAGGTTAAAAAAACGTCTAGG
CCCCCCGAACCACGGGGACGTGGTTTTCCTTTGAAAAACACGATGATAAATGAGCGCTGGCGGACCACCA
TGGGATCCAGCGAGCTGATTAAGGAGAACATGCACATGAAGCTGTACATGGAGGGCACCGTGGACAACCA
TCACTTCAAGTGCACATCCGAGGGCGAAGGCAAGCCCTACGAGGGCACCCAGACCATGAGAATCAAGGTG
GTCGAGGGCGGCCCTCTCCCCTTCGCCTTCGACATCCTGGCTACTAGCTTCCTCTACGGCAGCAAGACCT
TCATCAACCACACCCAGGGCATCCCCGACTTCTTCAAGCAGTCCTTCCCTGAGGGCTTCACATGGGAGAG
AGTCACCACATACGAAGACGGGGGCGTGCTGACCGCTACCCAGGACACCAGCCTCCAGGACGGCTGCCTC
ATCTACAACGTCAAGATCAGAGGGGTGAACTTCACATCCAACGGCCCTGTGATGCAGAAGAAAACACTCG
GCTGGGAGGCCTTCACCGAAACGCTGTACCCCGCTGACGGCGGCCTGGAAGGCAGAAACGACATGGCCCT
GAAGCTCGTGGGCGGGAGCCATCTGATCGCAAACATCAAGACCACATATAGATCCAAGAAACCCGCTAAG
AACCTCAAGATGCCTGGCGTCTACTATGTGGACTACAGACTGGAAAGAATCAAGGAGGCCAACAACGAAA
CCTACGTCGAGCAGCACGAGGTGGCAGTGGCCAGATACTGCGACCTCCCTAGCAAACTGGGGCACAAGCT
TAATTAATGGCGCTTATCGATAATCAACCTCTGGATTACAAAATTTGTGAAAGATTGACTGGTATTCTTA
ACTATGTTGCTCCTTTTACGCTATGTGGATACGCTGCTTTAATGCCTTTGTATCATGCTATTGCTTCCCG
TATGGCTTTCATTTTCTCCTCCTTGTATAAATCCTGGTTGCTGTCTCTTTATGAGGAGTTGTGGCCCGTT
GTCAGGCAACGTGGCGTGGTGTGCACTGTGTTTGCTGACGCAACCCCCACTGGTTGGGGCATTGCCACCA
CCTGTCAGCTCCTTTCCGGGACTTTCGCTTTCCCCCTCCCTATTGCCACGGCGGAACTCATCGCCGCCTG
CCTTGCCCGCTGCTGGACAGGGGCTCGGCTGTTGGGCACTGACAATTCCGTGGTGTTGTCGGGGAAATCA
TCGTCCTTTCCTTGGCTGCTCGCCTGTGTTGCCACCTGGATTCTGCGCGGGACGTCCTTCTGCTACGTCC
CTTCGGCCCTCAATCCAGCGGACCTTCCTTCCCGCGGCCTGCTGCCGGCTCTGCGGCCTCTTCCGCGTCT
TCGCCTTCGCCCTCAGACGAGTCGGATCTCCCTTTGGGCCGCCTCCCCGCATGCTGCGTCTCAAGCATAC
ACGATACCGTCGACCTCGAGGGAATTAATTCGAGCTCGGTACCTTTAAGACCAATGACTTACAAGGCAGC
TGTAGATCTTAGCCACTTTTTAAAAGAAAAGGGGGGACTGGAAGGGCTAATTCACTCCCAACGAAGACAA
GATCTGCTTTTTGCTTGTACTGGGTTTCTCTGGTTAGACCAGATCTGAGCCTGGGAGCTCTCTGGCTAAC
TAGGGAACCCACTGCTTAAGCCTCAATAAAGCTTGCCTTGAGTGCTTCAAGTAGTGTGTGCCCGTCTGTT
GTGTGACTCTGGTAACTAGAGATCCCTCAGACCCTTTTAGTCAGTGTGGAAAATCTCTAGCAGCATCTAG
AATTAATTCCGTGTATTCTATAGTGTCACCTAAATCGTATGTGTATGATACATAAGGTTATGTATTAATT
GTAGCCGCGTTCTAACGACAATATGTACAAGCCTAATTGTGTAGCATCTGGCTTACTGAAGCAGACCCTA
TCATCTCTCTCGTAAACTGCCGTCAGAGTCGGTTTGGTTGGACGAACCTTCTGAGTTTCTGGTAACGCCG
TCCCGCACCCGGAAATGGTCAGCGAACCAATCAGCAGGGTCATCGCTAGCCAGATCCTCTACGCCGGACG
CATCGTGGCCGGCATCACCGGCGCCACAGGTGCGGTTGCTGGCGCCTATATCGCCGACATCACCGATGGG
GAAGATCGGGCTCGCCACTTCGGGCTCATGAGCGCTTGTTTCGGCGTGGGTATGGTGGCAGGCCCCGTGG
CCGGGGGACTGTTGGGCGCCATCTCCTTGCATGCACCATTCCTTGCGGCGGCGGTGCTCAACGGCCTCAA
CCTACTACTGGGCTGCTTCCTAATGCAGGAGTCGCATAAGGGAGAGCGTCGAATGGTGCACTCTCAGTAC
AATCTGCTCTGATGCCGCATAGTTAAGCCAGCCCCGACACCCGCCAACACCCGCTGACGCGCCCTGACGG
GCTTGTCTGCTCCCGGCATCCGCTTACAGACAAGCTGTGACCATCTCCGGGAGCTGCATGTGTCAGAGGT
TTTCACCGTCATCACCGAAACGCGCGAGATGAAAGGGCCTCGTGATACGCCTATTTTTATAGGTTAATGT
CATGATAATAATGGTTTCTTAGACGTCAGGTGGCACTTTTCGGGGAAATGTGCCGAGCGGCCGCACGGTT
ATCCACAGAATCAGGGGATAACGCAGGAAAGAACATGTGAGCAAAAGGCCAGCAAAAGGCCAGGAACCGT
AAAAAGGCCGCGTTGCTGGCGTTTTTCCATAGGCTCCGCCCCCCTGACGAGCATCACAAAAATCGACGCT
CAAGTCAGAGGTGGCGAAACCCGACAGGACTATAAAGATACCAGGCGTTTCCCCCTGGAAGCTCCCTCGT
GCGCTCTCCTGTTCCGACCCTGCCGCTTACCGGATACCTGTCCGCCTTTCTCCCTTCGGGAAGCGTGGCG
CTTTCTCATAGCTCACGCTGTAGGTATCTCAGTTCGGTGTAGGTCGTTCGCTCCAAGCTGGGCTGTGTGC
ACGAACCCCCCGTTCAGCCCGACCGCTGCGCCTTATCCGGTAACTATCGTCTTGAGTCCAACCCGGTAAG
ACACGACTTATCGCCACTGGCAGCAGCCACTGGTAACAGGATTAGCAGAGCGAGGTATGTAGGCGGTGCT
ACAGAGTTCTTGAAGTGGTGGCCTAACTACGGCTACACTAGAAGAACAGTATTTGGTATCTGCGCTCTGC
TGAAGCCAGTTACCTTCGGAAAAAGAGTTGGTAGCTCTTGATCCGGCAAACAAACCACCGCTGGTAGCGG
TGGTTTTTTTGTTTGCAAGCAGCAGATTACGCGCAGAAAAAAAGGATCTCAAGAAGATCCTTTGATCTTT
TCTACGGGGTCTGACGCTCAGTGGAACGAAAACTCACGTTAAGGGATTTTGGTCATGACTGATCCTTCAA
CTCAGCAAAAGTTCGATTTATTCAACAAAGCCACGTTGTGTCTCAAAATCTCTGATGTTACATTGCACAA
GATAAAAATATATCATCATGAACAATAAAACTGTCTGCTTACATAAACAGTAATACAAGGGGTGTTATGA
GCCATATTCAACGGGAAACGTCTTGCTCCAGGCCGCGATTAAATTCCAACATGGATGCTGATTTATATGG
GTATAAATGGGCTCGCGATAATGTCGGGCAATCAGGTGCGACAATCTATCGATTGTATGGGAAGCCCGAT
GCGCCAGAGTTGTTTCTGAAACATGGCAAAGGTAGCGTTGCCAATGATGTTACAGATGAGATGGTCAGAC
TAAACTGGCTGACGGAATTTATGCCTCTTCCGACCATCAAGCATTTTATCCGTACTCCTGATGATGCATG
GTTACTCACCACTGCGATCCCCGGGAAAACAGCATTCCAGGTATTAGAAGAATATCCTGATTCAGGTGAA
AATATTGTTGATGCGCTGGCAGTGTTCCTGCGCCGGTTGCATTCGATTCCTGTTTGTAATTGTCCTTTTA
ACAGCGATCGCGTATTTCGCCTCGCTCAGGCGCAATCACGAATGAATAACGGTTTGGTTGATGCGAGTGA
TTTTGATGACGAGCGTAATGGCTGGCCTGTTGAACAAGTCTGGAAAGAAATGCATAAGCTTTTGCCATTC
TCACCGGATTCAGTCGTCACTCATGGTGATTTCTCACTTGATAACCTTATTTTTGACGAGGGGAAATTAA
TAGGTTGTATTGATGTTGGACGAGTCGGAATCGCAGACCGATACCAGGATCTTGCCATCCTATGGAACTG
CCTCGGTGAGTTTTCTCCTTCATTACAGAAACGGCTTTTTCAAAAATATGGTATTGATAATCCTGATATG
AATAAATTGCAGTTTCATTTGATGCTCGATGAGTTTTTCTAATCAGAATTGGTTAATTGGTTGTAACACG
CGGCCGCCAATTTTTTACGGTTCCTGGCCTTTTGCTGGCCTTTTGCTCACATGTTCTTTCCTGCGTTATC
CCCTGATTCTGTGGATAACCGTATTACCGCCTTTGAGTGAGCTGATACCGCTCGCCGCAGCCGAACGACC
GAGCGCAGCGAGTCAGTGAGCGAGGAAGCGGAAGAGCGCCCAATACGCAAACCGCCTCTCCCCGCGCGTT
GGCCGATTCATTAATGCAGCTGTGGAATGTGTGTCAGTTAGGGTGTGGAAAGTCCCCAGGCTCCCCAGCA
GGCAGAAGTATGCAAAGCATGCATCTCAATTAGTCAGCAACCAGGTGTGGAAAGTCCCCAGGCTCCCCAG
CAGGCAGAAGTATGCAAAGCATGCATCTCAATTAGTCAGCAACCATAGTCCCGCCCCTAACTCCGCCCAT
CCCGCCCCTAACTCCGCCCAGTTCCGCCCATTCTCCGCCCCATGGCTGACTAATTTTTTTTATTTATGCA
GAGGCCGAGGCCGCCTCGGCCTCTGAGCTATTCCAGAAGTAGTGAGGAGGCTTTTTTGGAGGCCTAGGCT
TTTGCAAAAAGCTTGGACACAAGACAGGCTTGCGAGATATGTTTGAGAATACCACTTTATCCCGCGTCAG
GGAGAGGCAGTGCGTAAAAAGACGCGGACTCATGTGAAATACTGGTTTTTAGTGCGCCAGATCTCTATAA
TCTCGCGCAACCTATTTTCCCCTCGAACACTTTTTAAGCCGTAGATAAACAGGCTGGGACACTTCACATG
AGCGAAAAATACATCGTCACCTGGGACATGTTGCAGATCCATGCACGTAAACTCGCAAGCCGACTGATGC
CTTCTGAACAATGGAAAGGCATTATTGCCGTAAGCCGTGGCGGTCTGTACCGGGTGCGTTACTGGCGCGT
GAACTGGGTATTCGTCATGTCGATACCGTTTGTATTTCCAGCTACGATCACGACAACCAGCGCGAGCTTA
AAGTGCTGAAACGCGCAGAAGGCGATGGCGAAGGCTTCATCGTTATTGATGACCTGGTGGATACCGGTGG
TACTGCGGTTGCGATTCGTGAAATGTATCCAAAAGCGCACTTTGTCACCATCTTCGCAAAACCGGCTGGT
CGTCCGCTGGTTGATGACTATGTTGTTGATATCCCGCAAGATACCTGGATTGAACAGCCGTGGGATATGG
GCGTCGTATTCGTCCCGCCAATCTCCGGTCGCTAATCTTTTCAACGCCTGGCACTGCCGGGCGTTGTTCT
TTTTAACTTCAGGCGGGTTACAATAGTTTCCAGTAAGTATTCTGGAGGCTGCATCCATGACACAGGCAAA
CCTGAGCGAAACCCTGTTCAAACCCCGCTTTAAACATCCTGAAACCTCGACGCTAGTCCGCCGCTTTAAT
CACGGCGCACAACCGCCTGTGCAGTCGGCCCTTGATGGTAAAACCATCCCTCACTGGTATCGCATGATTA
ACCGTCTGATGTGGATCTGGCGCGGCATTGACCCACGCGAAATCCTCGACGTCCAGGCACGTATTGTGAT
GAGCGATGCCGAACGTACCGACGATGATTTATACGATACGGTGATTGGCTACCGTGGCGGCAACTGGATT
TATGAGTGGGCCCCGGATCTTTGTGAAGGAACCTTACTTCTGTGGTGTGACATAATTGGACAAACTACCT
ACAGAGATTTAAAGCTCTAAGGTAAATATAAAATTTTTAAGTGTATAATGTGTTAAACTACTGATTCTAA
TTGTTTGTGTATTTTAGATTCCAACCTATGGAACTGATGAATGGGAGCAGTGGTGGAATGCCTTTAATGA
GGAAAACCTGTTTTGCTCAGAAGAAATGCCATCTAGTGATGATGAGGCTACTGCTGACTCTCAACATTCT
ACTCCTCCAAAAAAGAAGAGAAAGGTAGAAGACCCCAAGGACTTTCCTTCAGAATTGCTAAGTTTTTTGA
GTCATGCTGTGTTTAGTAATAGAACTCTTGCTTGCTTTGCTATTTACACCACAAAGGAAAAAGCTGCACT
GCTATACAAGAAAATTATGGAAAAATATTCTGTAACCTTTATAAGTAGGCATAACAGTTATAATCATAAC
ATACTGTTTTTTCTTACTCCACACAGGCATAGAGTGTCTGCTATTAATAACTATGCTCAAAAATTGTGTA
CCTTTAGCTTTTTAATTTGTAAAGGGGTTAATAAGGAATATTTGATGTATAGTGCCTTGACTAGAGATCA
TAATCAGCCATACCACATTTGTAGAGGTTTTACTTGCTTTAAAAAACCTCCCACACCTCCCCCTGAACCT
GAAACATAAAATGAATGCAATTGTTGTTGTTAACTTGTTTATTGCAGCTTATAATGGTTACAAATAAAGC
AATAGCATCACAAATTTCACAAATAAAGCATTTTTTTCACTGCATTCTAGTTGTGGTTTGTCCAAACTCA
TCAATGTATCTTATCATGTCTGGATCAACTGGATAACTCAAGCTAACCAAAATCATCCCAAACTTCCCAC
CCCATACCCTATTACCACTGCCAATTACCTGTGGTTTCATTTACTCTAAACCTGTGATTCCTCTGAATTA
TTTTCATTTTAAAGAAATTGTATTTGTTAAATATGTACTACAAACTTAGTAGTTGGAAGGGCTAATTCAC
TCCCAAAGAAGACAAGATATCCTTGATCTGTGGATCTACCACACACAAGGCTACTTCCCTGATTAGCAGA
ACTACACACCAGGGCCAGGGGTCAGATATCCACTGACCTTTGGATGGTGCTACAAGCTAGTACCAGTTGA
GCCAGATAAGGTAGAAGAGGCCAATAAAGGAGAGAACACCAGCTTGTTACACCCTGTGAGCCTGCATGGG
ATGGATGACCCGGAGAGAGAAGTGTTAGAGTGGAGGTTTGACAGCCGCCTAGCATTTCATCACGTGGCCC
GAGAGCTGCATCCGGAGTACTTCAAGAACTGCTGATATCGAGCTTGCTACAAGGGACTTTCCGCTGGGGA
CTTTCCAGGGAGGCGTGGCCTGGGCGGGACTGGGGAGTGGCGAGCCCTCAGATCCTGCATATAAGCAGCT
GCTTTTTGCCTGTACTGGGACTCTCTGGTTAGACCAGATCTGAGCCTGGGAGCTCTCTGGCTAACTAGGG
AACCCACTGCTTAAGCCTCAATAAAGCTTGCCTTGAGTGCTTCAAGTAGTGTGTGCCCGTCTGTTGTGTG
ACTCTGGTAACTAGAGATCCCTCAGACCCTTTTAGTCAGTGTGGAAAATCTCTAGCAGTGGCGCCCGAAC
AGGGACTTGAAAGCGAAAGGGAAACCAGAGGAGCTCTCTCGACGCAGGACTCGGCTTGCTGAAGCGCGCA
CGGCAAGAGGCGAGGGGCGGCGACTGGTGAGTACGCCAAAAATTTTGACTAGCGGAGGCTAGAAGGAGAG
AGATGGGTGCGAGAGCGTCAGTATTAAGCGGGGGAGAATTAGATCGCGATGGGAAAAAATTCGGTTAAGG
CCAGGGGGAAAGAAAAAATATAAATTAAAACATATAGTATGGGCAAGCAGGGAGCTAGAACGATTCGCAG
TTAATCCTGGCCTGTTAGAAACATCAGAAGGCTGTAGACAAATACTGGGACAGCTACAACCATCCCTTCA
GACAGGATCAGAAGAACTTAGATCATTATATAATACAGTAGCAACCCTCTATTGTGTGCATCAAAGGATA
GAGATAAAAGACACCAAGGAAGCTTTAGACAAGATAGAGGAAGAGCAAAACAAAAGTAAGACCACCGCAC
AGCAAGCGGCCGGCCGCTGATCTTCAGACCTGGAGGAGGAGATATGAGGGACAATTGGAGAAGTGAATTA
TATAAATATAAAGTAGTAAAAATTGAACCATTAGGAGTAGCACCCACCAAGGCAAAGAGAAGAGTGGTGC
AGAGAGAAAAAAGAGCAGTGGGAATAGGAGCTTTGTTCCTTGGGTTCTTGGGAGCAGCAGGAAGCACTAT
GGGCGCAGCGTCAATGACGCTGACGGTACAGGCCAGACAATTATTGTCTGGTATAGTGCAGCAGCAGAAC
AATTTGCTGAGGGCTATTGAGGCGCAACAGCATCTGTTGCAACTCACAGTCTGGGGCATCAAGCAGCTCC
AGGCAAGAATCCTGGCTGTGGAAAGATACCTAAAGGATCAACAGCTCCTGGGGATTTGGGGTTGCTCTGG
AAAACTCATTTGCACCACTGCTGTGCCTTGGAATGCTAGTTGGAGTAATAAATCTCTGGAACAGATTTGG
AATCACACGACCTGGATGGAGTGGGACAGAGAAATTAACAATTACACAAGCTTAATACACTCCTTAATTG
AAGAATCGCAAAACCAGCAAGAAAAGAATGAACAAGAATTATTGGAATTAGATAAATGGGCAAGTTTGTG
GAATTGGTTTAACATAACAAATTGGCTGTGGTATATAAAATTATTCATAATGATAGTAGGAGGCTTGGTA
GGTTTAAGAATAGTTTTTGCTGTACTTTCTATAGTGAATAGAGTTAGGCAGGGATATTCACCATTATCGT
TTCAGACCCACCTCCCAACCCCGAGGGGACCCGACAGGCCCGAAGGAATAGAAGAAGAAGGTGGAGAGAG
AGACAGAGACAGATCCATTCGATTAGTGAACGGATCTCGACGGTATCGCCAAATGGCAGTATTCATCCAC
AATTTTAAAAGAAAAGGGGGGATTGGGGGGTACAGTGCAGGGGAAAGAATAGTAGACATAATAGCAACAG
ACATACAAACTAAAGAATTACAAAAACAAATTACAAAAATTCAAAATTTTCGGGTTTATTACAGGGACAG
CAGAGATCCAGTTTGGCCCT
